>Addgene plasmid #239474 | Sc RFC[2+5]-pRS403/GAL | addgene full sequence | sequence record 475694 | Addgene NGS Result
GGTATCCGGTAAGCGGCAGGGTCGGAACAGGAGAGCGCACGAGGGAGCTTCCAGGGGGAAACGCCTGGTA
TCTTTATAGTCCTGTCGGGTTTCGCCACCTCTGACTTGAGCGTCGATTTTTGTGATGCTCGTCAGGGGGG
CGGAGCCTATGGAAAAACGCCAGCAACGCGGCCTTTTTACGGTTCCTGGCCTTTTGCTGGCCTTTTGCTC
ACATGTTCTTTCCTGCGTTATCCCCTGATTCTGTGGATAACCGTATTACCGCCTTTGAGTGAGCTGATAC
CGCTCGCCGCAGCCGAACGACCGAGCGCAGCGAGTCAGTGAGCGAGGAAGCGGAAGAGCGCCCAATACGC
AAACCGCCTCTCCCCGCGCGTTGGCCGATTCATTAATGCAGCTGGCACGACAGGTTTCCCGACTGGAAAG
CGGGCAGTGAGCGCAACGCAATTAATGTGAGTTAGCTCACTCATTAGGCACCCCAGGCTTTACACTTTAT
GCTTCCGGCTCGTATGTTGTGTGGAATTGTGAGCGGATAACAATTTCACACAGGAAACAGCTATGACCAT
GATTACGCCAAGCGCGCAATTAACCCTCACTAAAGGGAACAAAAGCTGGAGCTTACTTTATGGATCCTCT
ATATTCAATTATATAAAGATGCCTGTATATTAGAGTTGGGATATTTTAACCAATAAGTTTAATAATTGGA
TGTGCTCGTTCGTTCCGTTGTTTAATCTGGAATCCGTAGTAAACAGCAACCAAGATATTTGATTTTTGAA
GTTCGTATCAAAGTTATCGTTGGTGATGTAATATTCATGTAGTTGGTTAACTACTGACGCAGCAGACCAA
CCGCTTTTCATAAACGTATTGACGTATTTCTTAATCTCATCAAAATCACCACTTTTGACTTTTTCAACAA
TTTCTATTAGAATGTCATGAGGTACCACACCAGCTAATTCTTCCACTTGGGTAGAAGTTATGTTTTTACC
ATCACCCAAGTATTGCGCCCCCTTGGAAGCGGATTGTAATAATGTAATGCCTCTTCTCAAGTCACCTGCC
GAAATGTCCAAGATCCTTTCCAAAACTCCATCATCACATTTAACATTTTCTTGTTCGCTGATAAACCTCA
AACGGTCAATGGCATTACTTGCGTCTAGGGCTTTGAATCTAAATTTGGAACAACGGGACGCTAGCGGGTC
AATAATTCTTGTCACATAATTACAAATCAAACAGAATCTTGTTACTCCTGAATAGGTTTCCATTGTTCTA
CGTAATGCACTCTGTGCATCGGCAGTCATTGAATCGGCCTCATCGAGAATAATGATCTTATACGGTGGGC
ACGGATAGTTCTCCAAGTCATGTTTGCTAGGCTTGGATACAGTCAATCTTGCAAAATTTTTTACCTTTTC
TCTTACAATAGAGATACCACGTTCGTCAGAAGCGTTCAACTCCAATATTCTTGATTTCATCAAGTCGGGT
CCATATAATTCTTTTGTTAGCGCTAAAATGGTAGACGTTTTACCAGTTCCTGGGGGACCATAAAACAACA
TATGTGGTAGATTAGCTGACTTTAAGGTTTTCTTCAAAACAGTAACGGCATGATCTTGAGCTGTCACTTC
ATCTAGGTTTTTGGGCCTGTATTTCTCAACCCAGGGTTGTTGTGCCAATGATTGCTCTGCGGCTAACTTT
GATATCTTACGCTTTTTATTTGGACCAAACCCTTCAAACATGGATCCGGGGTTTTTTCTCCTTGACGTTA
AAGTATAGAGGTATATTAACAATTTTTTGTTGATACTTTTATTACATTTGAATAAGAAGTAATACAAACC
GAAAATGTTGAAAGTATTAGTTAAAGTGGTTATGCAGTTTTTGCATTTATATATCTGTTAATAGATCAAA
AATCATCGCTTCGCTGATTAATTACCCCAGAAATAAGGCTAAAAAACTAATCGCATTATCATCCTATGGT
TGTTAATTTGATTCGTTCATTTGAAGGTTTGTGGGGCCAGGTTACTGCCAATTTTTCCTCTTCATAACCA
TAAAAGCTAGTATTGTAGAATCTTTATTGTTCGGAGCAGTGCGGCGCGAGGCACATCTGCGTTTCAGGAA
CGCGACCGGTGAAGACGAGGACGCACGGAGGAGAGTCTTCCTTCGGAGGGCTGTCACCCGCTCGGCGGCT
TCTAATCCGTACTTCAATATAGCAATGAGCAGTTAAGCGTATTACTGAAAGTTCCAAAGAGAAGGTTTTT
TTAGGCTAAGATAATGGGGCTCTTTACATTTCCACAACATATAAGTAAGATTAGATATGGATATGTATAT
GGATATGTATATGGTGGTAATGCCATGTAATATGATTATTAAACTTCTTTGCGTCCATCCAAAAAAAAAG
TAAGAATTTTTGAAAATTCAAGGAATTCATATGTCATTGTGGGTAGATAAATACAGACCTAAGTCCTTGA
ATGCTCTTTCACATAATGAAGAGTTGACAAATTTTCTAAAATCGTTATCTGATCAGCCTCGTGATTTACC
TCATCTTTTACTGTATGGACCAAATGGTACAGGTAAGAAAACGCGTTGTATGGCATTATTGGAGTCCATA
TTTGGACCTGGAGTCTATAGATTGAAAATTGATGTCAGACAATTTGTCACTGCTTCGAACAGAAAACTAG
AACTGAATGTGGTCAGCTCGCCATACCATTTAGAGATCACGCCAAGTGATATGGGTAACAATGATAGAAT
TGTCATCCAAGAACTATTGAAAGAAGTGGCTCAAATGGAACAAGTGGACTTTCAAGATTCTAAGGATGGA
CTTGCCCATAGATATAAGTGTGTTATTATCAACGAGGCGAACTCGTTAACAAAAGATGCTCAAGCTGCTT
TAAGACGTACCATGGAAAAATACTCCAAAAACATTAGGTTGATAATGGTCTGCGATTCGATGTCGCCTAT
AATTGCTCCTATCAAATCCCGTTGTCTGTTGATTCGTTGTCCTGCACCAAGCGATAGCGAAATTTCAACT
ATCTTGTCTGATGTGGTGACAAATGAAAGAATACAACTAGAAACAAAGGATATTTTAAAAAGAATTGCTC
AGGCATCGAATGGAAACTTGCGAGTCTCCCTATTAATGCTTGAATCTATGGCACTGAACAACGAATTAGC
ATTGAAAAGCAGTAGCCCTATAATAAAACCAGATTGGATTATAGTGATCCATAAATTAACGAGGAAAATC
GTTAAAGAGAGATCTGTCAATTCTTTAATCGAATGCAGAGCTGTCCTATACGATTTACTAGCTCATTGTA
TACCTGCCAATATCATCTTAAAGGAACTAACGTTTTCTTTGTTGGATGTGGAAACCCTGAATACCACGAA
TAAATCGTCCATAATTGAATACTCAAGTGTTTTTGACGAAAGATTATCACTTGGAAACAAAGCAATATTC
CATTTGGAAGGGTTCATAGCAAAAGTTATGTGCTGTCTAGATTAATGTAAGATATGTCATAAATACTGTA
TAAGTCACACAAAAAGCGGATCTGCTGAGCATCGATCTCGAGGGGGGGCCCGGTACCCAATTCGCCCTAT
AGTGAGTCGTATTACGCGCGCTCACTGGCCGTCGTTTTACAACGTCGTGACTGGGAAAACCCTGGCGTTA
CCCAACTTAATCGCCTTGCAGCACATCCCCCTTTCGCCAGCTGGCGTAATAGCGAAGAGGCCCGCACCGA
TCGCCCTTCCCAACAGTTGCGCAGCCTGAATGGCGAATGG
[124 nt withheld, positions 3751-3874]
C
[91 nt withheld, positions 3876-3966]
A
[49 nt withheld, positions 3968-4016]
CCTTTGACGTTGGAGTCCACGTTCTTT
[37 nt withheld, positions 4044-4080]
ACCCTATCTCGGTCTATTCTTTTGATTTATAAGGGATTTTGCCGATTTCGGCCTATTGGTTAAAAAATGA
GCTGATTTAACAAAAATTTAACGCGAATTTTAACAAAATATTAACGCTTACAATTTCCTGATGCGGTATT
TTCTCCTTACGCATCTGTGCGGTATTTCACACCGCATAGATCCGTCGAGTTCAAGAGAAAAAAAAAGAAA
AAGCAAAAAGAAAAAAGGAAAGCGCGCCTCGTTCAGAATGACACGTATAGAATGATGCATTACCTTGTCA
TCTTCAGTATCATACTGTTCGTATACATACTTACTGACATTCATAGGTATACATATATACACATGTATAT
ATATCGTATGCTGCAGCTTTAAATAATCGGTGTCACTACATAAGAACACCTTTGGTGGAGGGAACATCGT
TGGTACCATTGGGCGAGGTGGCTTCTCTTATGGCAACCGCAAGAGCCTTGAACGCACTCTCACTACGGTG
ATGATCATTCTTGCCTCGCAGACAATCAACGTGGAGGGTAATTCTGCTAGCCTCTGCAAAGCTTTCAAGA
AAATGCGGGATCATCTCGCAAGAGAGATCTCCTACTTTCTCCCTTTGCAAACCAAGTTCGACAACTGCGT
ACGGCCTGTTCGAAAGATCTACCACCGCTCTGGAAAGTGCCTCATCCAAAGGCGCAAATCCTGATCCAAA
CCTTTTTACTCCACGCACGGCCCCTAGGGCCTCTTTAAAAGCTTGACCGAGAGCAATCCCGCAGTCTTCA
GTGGTGTGATGGTCGTCTATGTGTAAGTCACCAATGCACTCAACGATTAGCGACCAGCCGGAATGCTTGG
CCAGAGCATGTATCATATGGTCCAGAAACCCTATACCTGTGTGGACGTTAATCACTTGCGATTGTGTGGC
CTGTTCTGCTACTGCTTCTGCCTCTTTTTCTGGGAAGATCGAGTGCTCTATCGCTAGGGGACCACCCTTT
AAAGAGATCGCAATCTGAATCTTGGTTTCATTTGTAATACGCTTTACTAGGGCTTTCTGCTCTGTCATCT
TTGCCTTCGTTTATCTTGCCTGCTCATTTTTTAGTATATTCTTCGAAGAAATCACATTACTTTATATAAT
GTATAATTCATTATGTGATAATGCCAATCGCTAAGAAAAAAAAAGAGTCATCCGCTAGGTGGAAAAAAAA
AAATGAAAATCATTACCGAGGCATAAAAAAATATAGAGTGTACTAGAGGAGGCCAAGAGTAATAGAAAAA
GAAAATTGCGGGAAAGGACTGTGTTATGACTTCCCTGACTAATGCCGTGTTCAAACGATACCTGGCAGTG
ACTCCTAGCGCTCACCAAGCTCTTAAAACGGGAATTTATGGTGCACTCTCAGTACAATCTGCTCTGATGC
CGCATAGTTAAGCCAGCCCCGACACCCGCCAACACCCGCTGACGCGCCCTGACGGGCTTGTCTGCTCCCG
GCATCCGCTTACAGACAAGCTGTGACCGTCTCCGGGAGCTGCATGTGTCAGAGGTTTTCACCGTCATCAC
CGAAACGCGCGAGACGAAAGGGCCTCGTGATACGCCTATTTTTATAGGTTAATGTCATGATAATAATGGT
TTCTTAGACGTCAGGTGGCACTTTTCGGGGAAATGTGCGCGGAACCCCTATTTGTTTATTTTTCTAAATA
CATTCAAATATGTATCCGCTCATGAGACAATAACCCTGATAAATGCTTCAATAATATTGAAAAAGGAAGA
GTATGAGTATTCAACATTTCCGTGTCGCCCTTATTCCCTTTTTTGCGGCATTTTGCCTTCCTGTTTTTGC
TCACCCAGAAACGCTGGTGAAAGTAAAAGATGCTGAAGATCAGTTGGGTGCACGAGTGGGTTACATCGAA
CTGGATCTCAACAGCGGTAAGATCCTTGAGAGTTTTCGCCCCGAAGAACGTTTTCCAATGATGAGCACTT
TTAAAGTTCTGCTATGTGGCGCGGTATTATCCCGTATTGACGCCGGGCAAGAGCAACTCGGTCGCCGCAT
ACACTATTCTCAGAATGACTTGGTTGAGTACTCACCAGTCACAGAAAAGCATCTTACGGATGGCATGACA
GTAAGAGAATTATGCAGTGCTGCCATAACCATGAGTGATAACACTGCGGCCAACTTACTTCTGACAACGA
TCGGAGGACCGAAGGAGCTAACCGCTTTTTTGCACAACATGGGGGATCATGTAACTCGCCTTGATCGTTG
GGAACCGGAGCTGAATGAAGCCATACCAAACGACGAGCGTGACACCACGATGCCTGTAGCAATGGCAACA
ACGTTGCGCAAACTATTAACTGGCGAACTACTTACTCTAGCTTCCCGGCAACAATTAATAGACTGGATGG
AGGCGGATAAAGTTGCAGGACCACTTCTGCGCTCGGCCCTTCCGGCTGGCTGGTTTATTGCTGATAAATC
TGGAGCCGGTGAGCGTGGGTCTCGCGGTATCATTGCAGCACTGGGGCCAGATGGTAAGCCCTCCCGTATC
GTAGTTATCTACACGACGGGGAGTCAGGCAACTATGGATGAACGAAATAGACAGATCGCTGAGATAGGTG
CCTCACTGATTAAGCATTGGTAACTGTCAGACCAAGTTTACTCATATATACTTTAGATTGATTTAAAACT
TCATTTTTAATTTAAAAGGATCTAGGTGAAGATCCTTTTTGATAATCTCATGACCAAAATCCCTTAACGT
GAGTTTTCGTTCCACTGAGCGTCAGACCCCGTAGAAAAGATCAAAGGATCTTCTTGAGATCCTTTTTTTC
TGCGCGTAATCTGCTGCTTGCAAACAAAAAAACCACCGCTACCAGCGGTGGTTTGTTTGCCGGATCAAGA
GCTACCAACTCTTTTTCCGAAGGTAACTGGCTTCAGCAGAGCGCAGATACCAAATACTGTTCTTCTAGTG
TAGCCGTAGTTAGGCCACCACTTCAAGAACTCTGTAGCACCGCCTACATACCTCGCTCTGCTAATCCTGT
TACCAGTGGCTGCTGCCAGTGGCGATAAGTCGTGTCTTACCGGGTTGGACTCAAGACGATAGTTACCGGA
TAAGGCGCAGCGGTCGGGCTGAACGGGGGGTTCGTGCACACAGCCCAGCTTGGAGCGAACGACCTACACC
GAACTGAGATACCTACAGCGTGAGCTATGAGAAAGCGCCACGCTTCCCGAAGGGAGAAAGGCGGACA
Features (pLannotate 1.2.2; 21 found; start..end, strand, type, name):
    338..430     +  CDS            lacI (fragment): lac repressor; lacI; The lac repressor binds to the lac operator to inhibit transcription in E. coli. This inhibition can be relieved by adding lactose or isopropyl-β-D-thiogalactopyranoside (IPTG).
    443..464     +  protein_bind   CAP binding site: CAP binding activates transcription in the presence of cAMP. E. coli catabolite activator protein
    479..509     +  promoter       lac promoter: promoter for the E. coli lac operon
    517..533     +  protein_bind   lac operator: The lac repressor binds to the lac operator to inhibit transcription in E. coli. This inhibition can be relieved by adding lactose or isopropyl-β-D-thiogalactopyranoside (IPTG). lac repressor encoded by lacI
    578..596     +  promoter       T3 promoter: promoter for bacteriophage T3 RNA polymerase
    663..1721    -  CDS            RFC2: RFC2_YEAST - Experimental evidence at protein level: Swiss-Prot protein existence level 1. Component of ATP-dependent clamp loader (RFC and RFC-like) complexes for DNA clamps, such as the POL30/PCNA homotrimer and the checkpoint clamp DDC1:MEC3:RAD17 complex. During a clamp loading circle, the RFC:clamp complex binds to DNA and the recognition of the double-stranded/single-stranded junction stimulates ATP hydrolysis by RFC. The complex presumably provides bipartite ATP sites in which one subunit supplies a catalytic site for hydrolysis of ATP bound to the neighboring subunit. Dissociation of R
   1731..2395    -  promoter       GAL1,10 promoter: GAL1 and GAL10 genes of S. cerevisiae; divergent inducible promoter, regulated by Gal4
   2411..3472    +  CDS            RFC5: RFC5_YEAST - Experimental evidence at protein level: Swiss-Prot protein existence level 1. Component of ATP-dependent clamp loader (RFC and RFC-like) complexes for DNA clamps, such as the POL30/PCNA homotrimer and the checkpoint clamp DDC1:MEC3:RAD17 complex. During a clamp loading circle, the RFC:clamp complex binds to DNA and the recognition of the double-stranded/single-stranded junction stimulates ATP hydrolysis by RFC. The complex presumably provides bipartite ATP sites in which one subunit supplies a catalytic site for hydrolysis of ATP bound to the neighboring subunit. Dissociation of R
   3532..3557    +  misc_feature   MCS (fragment): pBluescript multiple cloning site
   3566..3584    -  promoter       T7 promoter: promoter for bacteriophage T7 RNA polymerase
   3592..3747    +  CDS            lacZα (fragment): LacZα fragment of β-galactosidase; lacZ fragment
   3751..4179    +  rep_origin     f1 ori (sequence partly withheld): f1 bacteriophage origin of replication; arrow indicates direction of (+) strand synthesis
   4207..4258    -  misc_feature   bom (fragment): basis of mobility region from pBR322
   4466..5128    -  CDS            HIS3: imidazoleglycerol-phosphate dehydratase, required for histidine biosynthesis; S. cerevisiae HIS3; yeast auxotrophic marker
   5129..5316    -  promoter       HIS3 promoter: S. cerevisiae HIS3
   5366..5446    +  CDS            MRM1 (fragment): MRM1_YEAST - Also known as PET56 From Saccharomyces cerevisiae (strain ATCC 204508 / S288c) (Baker's yeast).
   5447..5496    -  misc_feature   bom (fragment): basis of mobility region from pBR322
   5598..5633    -  CDS            rop (fragment): Rop protein, which maintains plasmids at low copy number; rop
   5728..5832    +  promoter       AmpR promoter: bla
   5833..6693    +  CDS            AmpR: β-lactamase; bla; confers resistance to ampicillin, carbenicillin, and related antibiotics
   6864..155     +  rep_origin     ori (across the origin): high-copy-number ColE1/pMB1/pBR322/pUC origin of replication
