[The description below was written by a language model from this plasmid's Addgene catalogue record and pLannotate feature annotations shown in this document.]
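Description:
Sc RFC[2+5]-pRS403/GAL is a yeast integrating expression plasmid built on pRS403/GAL, designed to overexpress two subunits of the Saccharomyces cerevisiae replication factor C clamp loader, RFC2 and RFC5, from a single chromosomally integrated copy. The annotated 7.3 kb sequence shows no yeast replication origin or centromere, consistent with the pRS403 integrative design: the plasmid can only be stably maintained in yeast by recombining into the genome, and transformants are selected through the HIS3 auxotrophic marker, which is present with its own promoter. In E. coli it is propagated as a high-copy plasmid through a ColE1/pUC-type origin with ampicillin resistance (bla). Remnants of the pBluescript-derived backbone are also present, including an f1 origin, lac promoter/operator and lacZα fragments, and flanking T3 and T7 promoters.

The payload is organised around the divergent GAL1,10 promoter, a bidirectional, Gal4-regulated element. RFC2 lies on one side in the reverse orientation and RFC5 on the other in the forward orientation, so both open reading frames read outward from the shared promoter and are co-induced by galactose. No epitope or purification tags are annotated on either gene, and the cloning sites used are not recorded. No yeast terminators are annotated either.

Both proteins are components of the ATP-dependent RFC and RFC-like complexes that load sliding clamps such as PCNA onto DNA. Coordinated overexpression of the two subunits fits the stated purpose of overproducing them in yeast. Combination with other constructs supplying the remaining clamp loader subunits is plausible, but the record does not state it.
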