Addgene plasmid #239474: Sc RFC[2+5]-pRS403/GAL
Purpose: Overexpress Sc RFC2 & RFC5 in yeast (integrated)
Depositing lab: Michael O'Donnell. Depositing organization: Rockefeller University.
Backbone
  Vector backbone: pRS403/GAL
  Vector type: Yeast Expression
  Selectable markers: HIS3
Growth in bacteria
  Bacterial resistance: Ampicillin, 100 μg/mL
  Growth temperature: 37°C
  Growth strain: DH5alpha
  Copy number: High Copy
Gene/Insert 1
  Gene/Insert name: Sc RFC2
  Species: S. cerevisiae (budding yeast)
  Entrez Gene: RFC2 (a.k.a. YJR068W)
  Cloning method: Restriction Enzyme; 5′ cloning site Unknown (unknown if destroyed); 3′ cloning site Unknown (unknown if destroyed)
  Sequencing primers: 5′ Unknown
Gene/Insert 2
  Gene/Insert name: Sc RFC5
  Species: S. cerevisiae (budding yeast)
  Entrez Gene: RFC5 (a.k.a. YBR087W)
  Cloning method: Restriction Enzyme; 5′ cloning site Unknown (unknown if destroyed); 3′ cloning site Unknown (unknown if destroyed)
  Sequencing primers: 5′ Unknown
Terms and licenses: Academic/Nonprofit Terms; Industry Terms: Not Available to Industry
How to cite: Sc RFC[2+5]-pRS403/GAL was a gift from Michael O'Donnell (Addgene plasmid # 239474 ; http://n2t.net/addgene:239474 ; RRID:Addgene_239474)
